Addgene plasmid #67486: pCMV0-SMAC-HA-eGFP
Purpose: Targets HA-eGFP to mitochondrial intermembrane space (IMS)
Depositing lab: Richard Kahn. Depositing organization: Emory University. Publication: Tool box: Plasmids for the expression or knockdown of human ARF Family GTPases (ARF/ARL/SAR) and their co-expression in bacteria with N-myristoyltransferases. Kerr SC, Kahn RA. Cell Logist. 2015 Sep 21;5(3):e1090523. doi: 10.1080/21592799.2015.1090523. eCollection 2015 Jul-Sep. PubMed 27057421.
Backbone
  Vector backbone: pCMV(0)
  Vector type: Mammalian Expression
  Selectable markers: Neomycin (select with G418)
Growth in bacteria
  Bacterial resistance: Ampicillin, 100 μg/mL
  Growth temperature: 37°C
  Growth strain: DH5alpha
  Copy number: High Copy
Gene/Insert
  Gene/Insert name: SMAC-HA-eGFP (alt name: pRK108)
  Species: H. sapiens (human)
  Entrez Gene: DIABLO (a.k.a. DFNA64, SMAC)
  Promoter: CMV
  Cloning method: Restriction Enzyme; 5′ cloning site KpnI (unknown if destroyed); 3′ cloning site EcoRI (unknown if destroyed)
  Sequencing primers: 5′ CMV-F; 3′ BGH-rev
Terms and licenses: Academic/Nonprofit Terms; Industry Terms: Not Available to Industry
Depositor comments: Additional References: (1) For pCMV0-6 vectors: Morita, et al (2012) Biotechniques (PMCID: 3759224); (2) For targeting proteins to the IMS using the leader sequence from SMAC/Diablo: Sabharwal, et al (2013) Biochem J 456: 337-46, and (3) Ozawa, et al (2007) ACS Chemical Biology 2: 176-186.
How to cite: pCMV0-SMAC-HA-eGFP was a gift from Richard Kahn (Addgene plasmid # 67486 ; http://n2t.net/addgene:67486 ; RRID:Addgene_67486)
