[The description below was written by a language model from this plasmid's Addgene catalogue record.]
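Description:
pCMV0-SMAC-HA-eGFP (also recorded as pRK108) is a mammalian expression plasmid built on the pCMV(0) backbone. It is propagated in E. coli as a high-copy plasmid under ampicillin selection, and it carries a neomycin resistance marker that allows G418 selection of transfected mammalian cells. No feature table accompanies the record, so the origin of replication and the polyadenylation signal are not listed explicitly. The use of a BGH reverse sequencing primer suggests a bovine growth hormone terminator region lies downstream of the insert.

The payload is a fusion open reading frame cloned between KpnI and EcoRI sites and driven by the CMV promoter. It combines sequence from human SMAC/DIABLO with an HA epitope tag and eGFP. According to the depositor comments, the SMAC/Diablo portion serves as a leader sequence that directs attached proteins to the mitochondrial intermembrane space (IMS). The exact extent of the SMAC sequence included is not stated. The HA tag allows antibody-based detection by immunoblotting or immunofluorescence, while eGFP provides direct fluorescence readout.

The stated purpose is to target HA-eGFP to the IMS, so the construct is suited to use as a compartment marker or as a localization control alongside other IMS-targeted fusions. The backbone belongs to the pCMV0-6 vector series cited in the comments, and the plasmid was deposited as part of a toolbox of constructs for studying human ARF family GTPases.
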