>Addgene plasmid #67486 | pCMV0-SMAC-HA-eGFP | addgene partial sequence | sequence record 145598 | BGH-rev 5'-TAGAAGGCACAGTCGAGG-3'
GGGCTTCATGATGTCCCCATAATTTTTGGCAGAGGGAAAAAGATCTGCTAGCAAGCTTCTCGAGTCATTA
CTTGTACAGCTCGTCCATGCCGAGAGTGATCCCGGCGGCGGTCACGAACTCCAGCAGGACCATGTGATCG
CGCTTCTCGTTGGGGTCTTTGCTCAGGGCGGACTGGGTGCTCAGGTAGTGGTTGTCGGGCAGCAGCACGG
GGCCGTCGCCGATGGGGGTGTTCTGCTGGTAGTGGTCGGCGAGCTGCACGCTGCCGTCCTCGATGTTGTG
GCGGATCTTGAAGTTCACCTTGATGCCGTTCTTCTGCTTGTCGGCCATGATATAGACGTTGTGGCTGTTG
TAGTTGTACTCCAGCTTGTGCCCCAGGATGTTGCCGTCCTCCTTGAAGTCGATGCCCTTCAGCTCGATGC
GGTTCACCAGGGTGTCGCCCTCGAACTTCACCTCGGCGCGGGTCTTGTAGTTGCCGTCGTCCTTGAAGAA
GATGGTGCGCTCCTGGACGTAGCCTTCGGGCATGGCGGACTTGAAGAAGTCGTGCTGCTTCATGTGGTCG
GGGTAGCGGCTGAAGCACTGCACGCCGTAGGTCAGGGTGGTCACGAGGGTGGGCCAGGGCACGGGCAGCT
TGCCGGTGGTGCAGATGAACTTCAGGGTCAGCTTGCCGTAGGTGGCATCGCCCTCGCCCTCGCCGGACAC
GCTGAACTTGTGGCCGTTTACGTCGCCGTCCAGCTCGACCAGGATGGGCACCACCCCGGTGAACAGCTCC
TCGCCCTTGCTCAC
