>Addgene plasmid #67486 | pCMV0-SMAC-HA-eGFP | addgene partial sequence | sequence record 145599 | CMV-F 5'-CGCAAATGGGCGGTAGGCGTG-3'
ACTAGAGAACCCACTGCTTACTGGCTTATCGAAATTAATACGACTCACTATAGGGAGACCCAAGCTGGCT
AGCGTTTAAACGGGCCCTCTAGAATTATCGATCCGGAGGTACCATGGCGGCTCTGAAGAGTTGGCTGTCG
CGCAGCGTAACTTCATTCTTCAGGTACAGACAGTGTTTGTGTGTTCCTGTTGTGGCTAACTTTAAGAAGC
GGTGTTTCTCAGAATTGATAAGACCATGGCACAAAACTGTGACGATTGGCTTTGGAGTAACCCTGTGTGC
GGTTCCTATTGGATCCTACCCATACGATGTTCCAGATTACGCTGAATTCGTGAGCAAGGGCGAGGAGCTG
TTCACCGGGGTGGTGCCCATCCTGGTCGAGCTGGACGGCGACGTAAACGGCCACAAGTTCAGCGTGTCCG
GCGAGGGCGAGGGCGATGCCACCTACGGCAAGCTGACCCTGAAGTTCATCTGCACCACCGGCAAGCTGCC
CGTGCCCTGGCCCACCCTCGTGACCACCCTGACCTACGGCGTGCAGTGCTTCAGCCGCTACCCCGACCAC
ATGAAGCAGCACGACTTCTTCAAGTCCGCCATGCCCGAAGGCTACGTCCAGGAGCGCACCATCTTCTTCA
AGGACGACGGCAACTACAAGACCCGCGCCGAGGTGAAGTTCGAGGGCGACACCCTGGTGAACCGCATCGA
GCTGAAGGGCATCGACTTCAAGGAGGACGGCAACATCCTGGGGCACAAGCTGGAGTACAACTACAACAGC
CACAACGTCTATATCATGGCCGACAAGCAGAAGAACGGCATCAAGGTGAACTTCAAGATCCGCCACAACA
TCGAGGACGGCAGCGTGCAGCTCGCCGACCACTACCAGCAGAACACCCCC
