>Addgene plasmid #67486 | pCMV0-SMAC-HA-eGFP | addgene partial sequence | sequence record 146303 | EGFP-N 5'-CGTCGCCGTCCAGCTCGACCAG-3'
CTCGCCCTTGCTCACGAATTCAGCGTAATCTGGAACATCGTATGGGTAGGATCCAATAGGAACCGCACAC
AGGGTTACTCCAAAGCCAATCGTCACAGTTTTGTGCCATGGTCTTATCAATTCTGAGAAACACCGCTTCT
TAAAGTTAGCCACAACAGGAACACACAAACACTGTCTGTACCTGAAGAATGAAGTTACGCTGCGCGACAG
CCAACTCTTCAGAGCCGCCATGGTACCTCCGGATCGATAATTCTAGAGGGCCCGTTTAAACGCTAGCCAG
CTTGGGTCTCCCTATAGTGAGTCGTATTAATTTCGATAAGCCAGTAAGCAGTGGGTTCTCTAGTTAGCCA
GAGAGCTCTGCTTATATAGACCTCCCACCGTACACGCCTACCGCCCATTTGCGTCAATGGGGCGGAGTTG
TTACGACATTTTGGAAAGTCCCGTTGATTTTGGTGCCAAAACAAACTCCCATTGACGTCAATGGGGTGGA
GACTTGGAAATCCCCGTGAGTCAAACCGCTATCCACGCCCATTGATGTACTGCCAAAACCGCATCACCAT
GGTAATAGCGATGACTAATACGTAGATGTACTGCCAAGTAGGAAAGTCCCATAAGGTCATGTACTGGGCA
TAATGCCAGGCGGGCCATTTACCGTCATTGACGTCAATAGGGGGCGTACTTGGCATATGATACACTTGAT
GTACTGCCAAGTGGGCAGTTTACCGTAAATACTCCACCCATTGACGTCAATGGAAAGTCCCTATTGGCGT
TACTATGGGAACATACGTCATTATTGACGTCAATGGGCGGGGGTCGTTGGGCGGTCAGCCAGGCGGGCCA
TTTACCGTAAGTTATGTAACGCGGAACTCCATATATGGGCTATGAACTAATGACCCCGTAATTGATTACT
ATTAATAACTAGTCAATAATCA
